>Addgene plasmid #237049 | PPP1CA-LgBiT Fusion Vector | addgene full sequence | sequence record 471904 | Addgene NGS Result
AAGACGCGTGACGTCGGCAGTGAAAAAAATGCTTTATTTGTGAAATTTGTGATGCTATTGCTTTATTTGT
AACCATTATAAGCTGCAATAAACAAGTTAACAACAACAATTGCATTCATTTTATGTTTCAGGTTCAGGGG
GAGGTGTGGGAGGTTTTTTAAAGCAAGTAAAACCTCTACAAATGTGGTATGGCTGATTATGATCCGCGGC
CGCAATACGTCGACGTTATCAGCTGACTTCGTACGAGAGCCTAGGTGTTTCTAGAGTCGCGGCCTTAGCT
GTTGATGGTTACTCGGAACAGCATGGAGCCGTCGGGGGTGATCAGGCGCTCGTCGATAATTTTGTTGCCG
TTCCACAGGGTCCCTGTTACAGTGATCTTTTTGCCGTCGAACACGGCGATGCCTTCATACGGCCGTCCGA
AATAGTTCAGCATGTTCGGCGTAACCCCGTCGATTACCAGTGTGCCATAGGGCAGGATCACCTTAAAGTG
ATGATCATCCACAGGGTACACCACCTTAAACACCTCTTCGATCTGGGCCATTTGGTCGGCGCTCAGACCT
TCATACGGGATGATGACATGGATGTCGATCTTCAGGGCATTTTCACCGCTCCGGACAATCCTTTGGATCG
GAGTTACGGACACGGCGAGATTCTGCAGCAAACTGGACACACCTCCCTGTTCAAGGACTTGGTCCAGGTT
GTAGGCGGCTGTCTGTTCCCAGTCCCCAACGAAATCTTCGAGTGTGAAGACACCGCTCGAGCCTCCACCT
CCGCTCCCGCCACCACCTGAACTGCCTTGAGAAACTTTCTTGGCTTTGGCGGAATTGCGGGGTGGGGTGA
TGGGTCGGCCTCCAGGGTTCAGGCCACTGAACTGCCCGTACTTCCCCTTGTTCTTGTCGGCGGGCTTGAG
GATCTGGAAAGAGCACATGAGGGTCTCGTCCACACTCATCATGGCGCCAGCATTGTCAAACTCGCCACAG
TAGTTGGGAGCTGAGAAAAGTGTCACCAGCTGCCGCTTGGCAAAGAACTCGTAGCCGTCTTCTACCACCT
GGTGTGCTCGGCAGATGAGGTCCAAGTCGTGCTTGTGGAGGAACTTGGCCACCACCTCGGCTCCAAAGGT
AAAAGAGACGCCACGGTCGTTCTCGCCCCAGCCCTGCACGTCCTTGTCAGGGTCAGACCACAGCAGGTCA
CACAGCAGGCCCTGGTCAGGCACATCTGTGGGCCGCATGATCCGCCGAATCTGCTCCATAGACTGCAGGT
CCGGGGACAGGCCTCCGTGGCAGCAGAAGATCTTTTCGTCCACTATGGCCGCGATGGGCAGGCAGTTGAA
GCAGTCAGTGAAGGTTTTCCACAGTTTGATGTTGTAGCGTCTCTTGCACTCATCGTAGAAACCATAGATG
CGGTTGATGCTGGCACACTCGTGGTTCCCACGGAGCAGGAAGAAGTTCTCGGGGTACTTGATCTTATAGG
CCAGCAGCAGGCAGATGGTCTCCAAGGACTGCTTGCCCCTGTCCACATAGTCCCCCAGAAAGAGGTAGTT
GCTCTCGGGAGGGAAACCGCCATACTCAAATAGTCGCAGAAGGTCGTAGTACTGGCCGTGTATGTCACCG
CAGATCTTGAGGGGTGCCTCCAGCTCCAGAAGAATGGGCTGGCTCAGAAAAATCTCCCGGGATTTCAGGC
ACAGACCGCGGATCTCGTTCTCTGTCAGCTGTACATTCTTGCCAGGCCGCGAGCCCTGCACTTCCAGCAG
GCGCCCGATGATCGAGTCCAGGTTGAGCTTCTCGCTGTCGGACATGGCGATCGCTAGCTGCAAAAAGAAC
AAGTAGCTTGTATTCTATAGTGTCACCTAAATGGGCGATCTGACGGTTCACTAAACCAGCTCTGCTTATA
TAGGCCTCCCTGGCGCGCCACTAGTTATTAATAGTAATCAATTACGGGGTCATTAGTTCATAGCCCATAT
ATGGAGTTCCGCGTTACATAACTTACGGTAAATGGCCCGCCTGGCTGACCGCCCAACGACCCCCGCCCAT
TGACGTCAATAATGACGTATGTTCCCATAGTAACGCCAATAGGGACTTTCCATTGACGTCAATGGGTGGA
GTATTTACGGTAAACTGCCCACTTGGCAGTACATCAAGTGTATCATATGCCAAGTCCGCCCCCTATTGAC
GTCAATGACGGTAAATGGCCCGCCTGGCATTATGCCCAGTACATGACCTTACGGGACTTTCCTACTTGGC
AGTACATCTACGTATTAGTCATCGCTATTACCATGGTGATGCGGTTTTGGCAGTACACCAATGGGCGTGG
ATAGCGGTTTGACTCACGGGGATTTCCAAGTCTCCACCCCATTGACGTCAATGGGAGTTTGTTTTGGCAC
CAAAATCAACGGGACTTTCCAAAATGTCGTAATAACCCCGCCCCGTTGACGCAAATGGGCGGTAGGCGTG
TACGGTGGGAGGTCAAATCGAATTCTAATACTGTTGACAATTAATCATCGGCATAGTATATCGGCATAGT
ATAATACGACAAGGTGAGGAACTAAACCCAGGAGGCAGATCATGATTGAACAAGATGGATTGCACGCAGG
TTCTCCGGCCGCTTGGGTGGAGAGGCTATTCGGCTATGACTGGGCACAACAGACAATCGGCTGCTCTGAT
GCCGCCGTGTTCCGGCTGTCAGCGCAGGGGCGCCCGGTTCTTTTTGTCAAGACCGACCTGTCCGGTGCCC
TGAATGAACTGCAGGACGAGGCAGCGCGGCTATCGTGGCTGGCCACGACGGGCGTTCCTTGCGCAGCTGT
GCTCGACGTTGTCACTGAAGCGGGAAGGGACTGGCTGCTATTGGGCGAAGTGCCGGGGCAGGATCTCCTG
TCATCTCACCTTGCTCCTGCCGAGAAAGTATCCATCATGGCTGATGCAATGCGGCGGCTGCATACGCTTG
ATCCGGCTACCTGCCCATTCGACCACCAAGCGAAACATCGCATCGAGCGAGCACGTACTCGGATGGAAGC
CGGTCTTGTCGATCAGGATGATCTGGACGAAGAGCATCAGGGGCTCGCGCCAGCCGAACTGTTCGCCAGG
CTCAAGGCGCGCATGCCCGACGGCGAGGATCTCGTCGTGACCCATGGCGATGCCTGCTTGCCGAATATCA
TGGTGGAAAATGGCCGCTTTTCTGGATTCATCGACTGTGGCCGGCTGGGTGTGGCGGACCGCTATCAGGA
CATAGCGTTGGCTACCCGTGATATTGCTGAAGAGCTTGGCGGCGAATGGGCTGACCGCTTCCTCGTGCTT
TACGGTATCGCCGCTCCCGATTCGCAGCGCATCGCCTTCTATCGCCTTCTTGACGAGTTCTTCTGATTCG
AAATGACCGACCAAGCGACGCCCAACCGGTATCAGCTCACTCAAAGGCGGTAATACGGTTATCCACAGAA
TCAGGGGATAACGCAGGAAAGAACATGTGAGCAAAAGGCCAGCAAAAGGCCAGGAACCGTAAAAAGGCCG
CGTTGCTGGCGTTTTTCCATAGGCTCCGCCCCCCTGACGAGCATCACAAAAATCGACGCTCAAGTCAGAG
GTGGCGAAACCCGACAGGACTATAAAGATACCAGGCGTTTCCCCCTGGAAGCTCCCTCGTGCGCTCTCCT
GTTCCGACCCTGCCGCTTACCGGATACCTGTCCGCCTTTCTCCCTTCGGGAAGCGTGGCGCTTTCTCATA
GCTCACGCTGTAGGTATCTCAGTTCGGTGTAGGTCGTTCGCTCCAAGCTGGGCTGTGTGCACGAACCCCC
CGTTCAGCCCGACCGCTGCGCCTTATCCGGTAACTATCGTCTTGAGTCCAACCCGGTAAGACACGACTTA
TCGCCACTGGCAGCAGCCACTGGTAACAGGATTAGCAGAGCGAGGTATGTAGGCGGTGCTACAGAGTTCT
TGAAGTGGTGGCCTAACTACGGCTACACTAGAAGGACAGTATTTGGTATCTGCGCTCTGCTGAAGCCAGT
TACCTTCGGAAAAAGAGTTGGTAGCTCTTGATCCGGCAAACAAACCACCGCTGGTAGCGGTGGTTTTTTT
GTTTGCAAGCAGCAGATTACGCGCAGAAAAAAAGGATTTCAAGAAGATCCTTTGATCTTTTCTACGGGGT
CTGACGCTCAGTGGAACGAAAACTCACGTTAAGGGATTTTGGTCATGAGATTATCAAAAAGGATCTTCAC
CTAGATCCTTTTATAGTCCGGAATCGTCACACAAAAAACCAACACACAGATGTAATGAAAATAAAGATAT
TTTATTGCGGCCATCGTGATGGCTAGAGTCTAAACTCGACCTACCTCCTTAGCGCGCGGTCGTGTACTGG
GCCGGCGGTTGCCGCTGTCGGCCAGCACCTCGACGCAGCCGTCGGTCCATACGGCTGCGCTCCGGCGAGC
GATTTGTGTGCGACCGACGGTGCCGGCCCCGCTGCGGACGATGGCATCGCAGCGGCCTTGAGCCCAGGCA
GCATCGTCGAAGTTGCCGTCCACGAGGCTCTGGTAGAGCTGATCCAGGCCGATGCGCAGCATGTAGGCTC
GCAGACGAGGGCTGCCGGCCAGCTCGGGATGCCGGCGCTCGAAGTAGCGAGTCTGCTGCTCCATGCAAGC
CAGCCAGGGCCGCCAGAAGAAGATGTTGGCCACCTCGTACTGACTGTCCCCGAACATAGCTTCGGACCAG
TCGATTACGGCGGTGATGCGGCCGTTGTCGGTCAGGACGTTGTTGCTGCCGAAGTCGGCATGGACGAGGT
GGCGCACCTCGGGACAGTCTTCGGCCCACAGCATCAGTTCGTCCAGGGCTTGAGCTACGCTGGCGGACAC
GGTGTCGTCCATCACGGTCTGCCAGTGGTAGACATGGGGATCAGCAATGGCGCAAATGAAATCCCGCCAG
GTTGTGTACTGGCCGATGCCTTGGGGCCCGAATGGGCCGAAGCCGCTGGTTTGACTGAGGTCGGCGGCGG
CAATAGCATCCATAGCTTCGGCGACAGGCTGTAACACAGCAGGCAGCTCTGTTTCGGGGAGGTCTTGGAG
AGTAACGCCTTGGGCGCGTCTACTGATGCAGTATGTCAGGCTCTCGCTGAACTCGCCGATGTCCAACACT
TCGGGGATGGGTAGTGCAGCGCTGGCGAAGTGGCGGTACACGTAGCGGTCTTTGTAGAAGCCATCAGCGC
AGCTATTCACCCGCAGTACATAGCCGCGTCCGCCGACATCGAAGCTGAAGGCTCGGCTCTCTTCGCCCTC
CGACAACTGCATCAGGTCGCTCACACTGTCGAACTTCTCGATGAGAAATTTTTCAACGCTGGTAGCGGTG
AGTTCGGGCTTCTTCATGGTGGCGCTAGTGTCAGAAGAATCGAGCTTTTTGCAAAAGCCTAGGCCTCCAA
AAAAGCCTCCTCACTACTTCTGGAATAGCTCAGAGGCCGAGGCGGCCTCGGCCTCTGCATAAATAAAAAA
AATTAGTCAGCCATGGGGCGGAGAATGGGCGGAACTGGGCGGAGTTAGGGGCGGGATGGGCGGAGTTAGG
GGCGGGACTATGGTTGCTGACTAATTGAGATGCATGCTTTGCATACTTCTGCCTGCTGGGGAGCCTGGGG
ACTTTCCACACCTGGTTGCTGACTAATTGAGATGCATGCTTTGCATACTTCTGCCTGCTGGGGAGCCTGG
GGACTTTCCACACCCTAACTGACACACATTCCACAGCTGGTTCTTTCCGCCTCAGAAGGTACCTAACCAA
GTTCCTCTTTCAGAGGTTATTTCAGGCCATGGTGCTGCGC
Features (pLannotate 1.2.2; 14 found; start..end, strand, type, name):
     17..98      -  polyA_signal   SV40 poly(A) signal: SV40 polyadenylation signal
    121..204     -  CDS            large T antigen (fragment): large T antigen from SV40 (simian virus 40)
    281..751     -  CDS            Nluc (fragment): NanoLuc® luciferase human codon-optimized
    806..1795    -  CDS            PPP1CA: PP1A_HUMAN - Also known as PPP1A. Experimental evidence at protein level: Swiss-Prot protein existence level 1. (Microbial infection) Necessary for alphaviruses replication. From Homo sapiens (Human).
   1834..1852    -  promoter       SP6 promoter: promoter for bacteriophage SP6 RNA polymerase
   1878..1900    -  promoter       minimal CMV promoter (fragment): human cytomegalovirus (CMV) immediate early promoter
   1910..2275    +  enhancer       CMV enhancer: human cytomegalovirus immediate early enhancer
   2277..2464    +  promoter       CMV promoter (fragment): human cytomegalovirus (CMV) immediate early promoter
   2483..2530    +  promoter       EM7 promoter: synthetic bacterial promoter&nbsp
   2562..3353    +  CDS            neo: KKA2_KLEPN - Also known as kan, nptII. Experimental evidence at protein level: Swiss-Prot protein existence level 1. Resistance to kanamycin, neomycin, paromomycin, ribostamycin, butirosin and gentamicin B. From Klebsiella pneumoniae.
   3514..4102    -  rep_origin     ori: high-copy-number ColE1/pMB1/pBR322/pUC origin of replication
   4228..4276    -  polyA_signal   poly(A) signal: synthetic polyadenylation signal
   4315..5337    -  CDS            hph: KHYB_ECOLX - Experimental evidence at protein level: Swiss-Prot protein existence level 1. The aminoglycoside phosphotransferases achieve inactivation of their antibiotic substrates by phosphorylation. Only phosphorylates hygromycin and closely related compounds such as demethyl analogs and destomycin. From Escherichia coli.
   5368..5725    -  promoter       SV40 promoter: SV40 enhancer and early promoter
