[The description below was written by a language model from this plasmid's Addgene catalogue record and pLannotate feature annotations shown in this document.]
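Description:
PPP1CA-LgBiT Fusion Vector is a mammalian expression plasmid of about 5.8 kb, built on the pFC219K LgBiT CMV-Hyg Flexi backbone. It produces the wild-type human protein phosphatase 1 catalytic subunit alpha (PPP1CA) fused at its C terminus to LgBiT. LgBiT is the large subunit of the split NanoLuc luciferase system, which is why the annotation software labels this region as a NanoLuc fragment. The fusion reading frame lies on the minus strand and ends in an SV40 late-type polyadenylation signal, with a short fragment of SV40 large T antigen sequence annotated nearby. An SP6 promoter immediately upstream of the insert would allow in vitro transcription of the fusion.

The catalogue lists CMV as the promoter for the insert. In the feature table, however, only a short minimal CMV fragment is annotated in the same orientation as the PPP1CA fusion. The full CMV enhancer and promoter fragment is annotated on the opposite strand, facing an EM7 bacterial promoter and the neo (nptII) gene, so the exact promoter arrangement cannot be resolved from these annotations alone.

In bacteria the plasmid is maintained through a high-copy ColE1/pUC-type origin and kanamycin resistance from EM7-driven neo. For stable selection in mammalian cells, a separate cassette places the hygromycin phosphotransferase gene (hph) under the SV40 enhancer/early promoter, followed by a synthetic poly(A) signal.

The record gives the purpose only as expressing the fusion protein in mammalian cells. LgBiT fusions of this kind are generally paired with a partner carrying the complementary small peptide, so that luminescence is reconstituted when the two come together. This supports protein–protein interaction or proximity assays in live cells, here applied to PP1 alpha.
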