Addgene plasmid #237049: PPP1CA-LgBiT Fusion Vector
Purpose: Express PPP1CA-LgBiT Fusion Protein in Mammalian Cells under a CMV promoter
Depositing lab: Promega Corporation.
Backbone
  Vector backbone: pFC219K LgBiT CMV-HygFlexi Vector
  Vector type: Mammalian Expression
  Selectable markers: Hygromycin
Growth in bacteria
  Bacterial resistance: Kanamycin, 50 μg/mL
  Growth temperature: 37°C
  Growth strain: DH5alpha
  Copy number: High Copy
Gene/Insert
  Gene/Insert name: PPP1CA
  Species: H. sapiens (human)
  Mutation: None
  Entrez Gene: PPP1CA (a.k.a. PP-1A, PP1A, PP1alpha, PPP1A)
  Promoter: CMV
  Tag / fusion protein: LgBiT (C terminal on backbone)
  Cloning method: Other
Terms and licenses: Academic/Nonprofit Terms; Industry Terms
How to cite: PPP1CA-LgBiT Fusion Vector was a gift from Promega Corporation (Addgene plasmid # 237049 ; http://n2t.net/addgene:237049 ; RRID:Addgene_237049)
